>Addgene plasmid #83084 | TET-pLKO.1 PURO shGDF11 #2 | addgene partial sequence | sequence record 161285 | H1 5'-tcgctatgtgttctgggaaa-3'
AGTGATAGAGACTTATAAGTTCCCTATCAGTGATAGAGACACCGGGATCGCTGTGGCTGCTCTTAACTGC
AGTTAAGAGCAGCCAC
