>Addgene plasmid #83084 | TET-pLKO.1 PURO shGDF11 #2 | addgene partial sequence | sequence record 162157 | H1 5'-tcgctatgtgttctgggaaa-3'
AGTTCCCTATCAGTGAATAGAGACACCGGGATCGCTGTGGCTGCTCTTAACTGCAGTTAAGAGCAGCCAC
